>Addgene plasmid #12841 | DCT.VV.Orf153 | addgene partial sequence | sequence record 19230 | T7 5'-TAATACGACTCACTATAGGG-3'
CGAGCTCGGATCCAGTACCCTTCACCGAATTCCAGCTGACCACCATGAGTAAAATACTCACGTTTGTTAA
AAATAAGATAATTGACTTGATTAATAATGACCAAATTAAATATTCTAGAGTTATAATGATAGAAGAGTCC
GATAGTCTTTTACCGGTTGATGAGGTGCATGCTAACCACGGATTTGACTGTGTGGAGATGATAGATGAAA
ATATAAGCAATGAGAATATCGAACAGTATAAAACCGAATCTTTTTTTACAATAAATTGAGCAATTCCCGG
GGATCCGAATAAAGGGTCAAGACAATTCTGCAGATATCCAGCACAGTGGCGGCCGCTCGAGTCTAGAGGG
CCCGCGGTTCGAAGGTAAGCCTATCCCTAACCCTCTCCTCGGTCTCGATTCTACGCGTACCGGTCATCAT
CACCATCACCATTGAGTTTAAACCCGCTGATCAGCCTCGACTGTGCCTTCTAGTTGCCAGCCATCTGTTG
TTTGCCCCTCCCCCGTGCCTTCCTTGACCCTGGAAGGTGCCACTCCCACTGTCCTTTCCTAATAAAATGA
GGAAATTGCATCGCATTGTCTGAGTAGGTGTCATTC
