[The description below was written by a language model from this plasmid's Addgene catalogue record.]
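Description:
DCT.VV.Orf153 is a mammalian expression plasmid built on the commercial pcDNA 3.1D V5-His-TOPO backbone (about 5.5 kb without insert) and carrying a short vaccinia virus open reading frame of roughly 225 bp. The insert is named VV.Orf153 within its library and is also listed as VV_WR_045. It is flanked by BamHI sites that remain intact on both sides. The plasmid is maintained at high copy in E. coli under ampicillin selection, and a neomycin resistance marker allows G418 selection of transfected mammalian cells. No feature table accompanies the record, so the promoter and tags are not explicitly stated. This backbone family normally drives the insert from the CMV immediate-early promoter, has an upstream T7 promoter (consistent with the T7 sequencing primer listed), and offers C-terminal V5 and polyhistidine epitopes. Whether the ORF is actually in frame with those tags is not recorded.

The construct is one member of a library of individually cloned vaccinia virus ORFs assembled to screen for poxvirus determinants recognised by CD8+ T cells, work aimed at the rational design and characterisation of smallpox vaccines. In such a screen, each viral ORF is expressed in mammalian cells so that its product can be processed and presented to T cells. The depositors note that the plasmid was made for screening purposes and may differ from the current canonical gene sequence. The plasmid and insert names apply only to this library, and correspondence to the Copenhagen and WR strain ORF names is given in supplementary library documentation, which should be checked together with the quality-control sequencing.
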