Addgene plasmid #12841: DCT.VV.Orf153
Purpose: This plasmid was designed for screening purposes and may contain discrepancies relative to the current canonical GenBank version of the gene.
Depositing lab: Jack Bennink & Jon Yewdell. Depositing organization: National Institute of Allergy and Infectious Diseases (NIAID). Publication: Identification of poxvirus CD8+ T cell determinants to enable rational design and characterization of smallpox vaccines. Tscharke DC, Karupiah G, Zhou J, Palmore T, Irvine KR, Haeryfar SM, Williams S, Sidney J, Sette A, Bennink JR, Yewdell JW. J Exp Med. 2005 January 3; 201(1): 95–104. 10.1084/jem.20041912 PubMed 15623576.
Backbone
  Vector backbone: pcDNA 3.1D V5-His-TOPO
  Backbone manufacturer: Invitrogen
  Backbone size w/o insert (bp): 5514
  Vector type: Mammalian Expression
  Selectable markers: Neomycin (select with G418)
Growth in bacteria
  Bacterial resistance: Ampicillin, 100 μg/mL
  Growth temperature: 37°C
  Growth strain: DH5alpha
  Copy number: High Copy
Gene/Insert
  Gene/Insert name: VV.Orf153 (alt name: VV_WR_045)
  Species: Vaccinia Virus
  Insert size (bp): 225
  Cloning method: Restriction Enzyme; 5′ cloning site BamHI (not destroyed); 3′ cloning site BamHI (not destroyed)
  Sequencing primers: 5′ Universal T7
Terms and licenses: Academic/Nonprofit Terms; Industry Terms: Not Available to Industry
Depositor comments: Please see the Vaccinia kit page ( https://www.addgene.org/vvorf/ ) for more information. The kit page contains the supplemental VVOrfData spreadsheet, which includes important information about this plasmid. The plasmid and insert names provided here relate only to this library. The name of the ORF (if present) in VACV strain Copenhagen and the name of the ORF (if annotated) in VACV strain WR sequence can be found in VVOrfData spreadsheet. Please note that the amino acid sequence given for each ORF in the spreadsheet may contain some errors. Additionally, changes from the expected sequence may be present in these plasmids. Please see Addgene's quality control sequence and sequencing notes in the VVOrfData spreadsheet before ordering this plasmid.
How to cite: DCT.VV.Orf153 was a gift from Jack Bennink & Jon Yewdell (Addgene plasmid # 12841 ; http://n2t.net/addgene:12841 ; RRID:Addgene_12841)
